Addgene plasmid #188824: Portal_ZL19
Purpose: Portal protein from phage ZL19
Depositing lab: Feng Zhang. Depositing organization: Broad Institute. Publication: Prokaryotic innate immunity through pattern recognition of conserved viral proteins. Gao LA, Wilkinson ME, Strecker J, Makarova KS, Macrae RK, Koonin EV, Zhang F. Science. 2022 Aug 12;377(6607):eabm4096. doi: 10.1126/science.abm4096. Epub 2022 Aug 12. PubMed 35951700.
Backbone
  Vector backbone: pBAD
  Backbone size w/o insert (bp): 3590
  Total vector size (bp): 4859
  Vector type: Bacterial Expression
Growth in bacteria
  Bacterial resistance: Ampicillin, 100 μg/mL
  Growth temperature: 37°C
  Growth strain: DH5alpha
  Copy number: High Copy
Gene/Insert
  Gene/Insert name: Portal
  Insert size (bp): 1269
  Cloning method: Gibson Cloning
  Sequencing primers: 5′ N/A
Terms and licenses: Academic/Nonprofit Terms; Industry Terms: Not Available to Industry
How to cite: Portal_ZL19 was a gift from Feng Zhang (Addgene plasmid # 188824 ; http://n2t.net/addgene:188824 ; RRID:Addgene_188824)
