[The description below was written by a language model from this plasmid's Addgene catalogue record and pLannotate feature annotations shown in this document.]
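Description:
Portal_ZL19 is a 4,859 bp bacterial expression plasmid built on a pBAD backbone and carrying the portal protein gene of phage ZL19 as a 1,269 bp insert introduced by Gibson assembly. It replicates in E. coli from a high-copy ColE1/pMB1-type origin and is selected with ampicillin through a β-lactamase gene driven by its own bla promoter. Remnants of pBR322 ancestry are also annotated, namely the bom mobility region and a short, truncated fragment of rop.

Expression follows the standard arabinose-inducible arrangement. The araC regulator gene is transcribed divergently from the araBAD promoter, so that AraC represses the promoter in the absence of L-arabinose and activates it when the sugar is present, giving tight, titratable control suited to proteins that may be toxic or trigger a cellular response. The automated annotation does not label the portal coding sequence itself, but an unannotated stretch between the araBAD promoter and the downstream rrnB T2 terminator is large enough to hold the stated insert and is its likely location. No epitope tags or fusion partners are recorded.

A second, partial sequence record of 2,783 nt covers only the terminator, ampicillin resistance cassette, origin and part of bom, and is consistent with the full-length record. The portal protein forms the channel through which DNA is packaged into the phage capsid. Given the associated study on prokaryotic innate immunity through recognition of conserved viral proteins, the plasmid presumably serves to express this phage component alone in bacteria, to test whether it is sensed by defence systems.
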