Features (pLannotate 1.2.2; 5 found; start..end, strand, type, name):
    734..761     +  terminator     rrnB T2 terminator: transcription terminator T2 from the E. coli rrnB gene
    780..871     +  promoter       AmpR promoter: bla
    872..1732    +  CDS            AmpR: β-lactamase; bla; confers resistance to ampicillin, carbenicillin, and related antibiotics
   1903..2491    +  rep_origin     ori: high-copy-number ColE1/pMB1/pBR322/pUC origin of replication
   2677..2783    -  misc_feature   bom (fragment): basis of mobility region from pBR322
>Addgene plasmid #188824 | Portal_ZL19 | addgene full sequence | sequence record 369931 | Addgene Partial NGS Result
NNNNNAGCGTTCTATCCAGTGACATTCTTGACTCAATCAAGGATTACACCAACTGTGAACGACTTGCTAC
GCAATKACTGAAACGTAAGCAGCAAGCGGTATGGAAAGCCAAAGGTCTGGCTGAACTGTGTGATGATAGC
GAAGGATTTGGTGCAGCAAGATTACGCCTGGCCCAGGTTGACAACAATAGCGGTGTTGGTCAGGCGATTG
GCATTGACGCAGAATCTGAAGAGTACAGCGTTCTAAACTCTGATATTGGCGGCATCGACGCGTTTCTGGA
TAAGAAGTTCGATAGAATCGTTGCTCTGAGCGGCATTCATGAAATCATCCTGAAGAACAAGAACGTTGGA
GGGGTATCATCAAGCCAGAATACGGCACTGGAGACATTCCACAAGCTGGTTGACCGCAAGCGCAATGCTG
AGTTGCTCCCTATTCTTGAGTTCTTGATCCCGTTCATCGCGAACGCAGAAGAGTGGTCAGTTGAGTTTAA
TCCGTTGGCTCAGGAATCAAGCAAGGATAAGGCCGAGATTCTTGAGAAGAACGCAAACAGCATTGCGGCA
CTAATTGCGGCAGGCGCTATGGATATCGACGAGGCTCGTGATACACTACGAACTATAGCCCCAGAGGTTA
AGATCAATGATGGTTCAGTAGAGACAAAGGTGACAATTAGTGAAACCAGTAACGACCCGTTGGAAGTACC
CACAGACAATTAATGCCAGGCATCAAATTAAGCAGAAGGCCATCCTGACGGATGGCCTTTTTGCGTTTCT
ACAAACTCTTTTGTTTATTTTTCTAAATACATTCAAATATGTATCCGCTCATGAGACAATAACCCTGATA
AATGCTTCAATAATATTGAAAAAGGAAGAGTATGAGTATTCAACATTTCCGTGTCGCCCTTATTCCCTTT
TTTGCGGCATTTTGCCTTCCTGTTTTTGCTCACCCAGAAACGCTGGTGAAAGTAAAAGATGCTGAAGATC
AGTTGGGTGCACGAGTGGGTTACATCGAACTGGATCTCAACAGCGGTAAGATCCTTGAGAGTTTTCGCCC
CGAAGAACGTTTTCCAATGATGAGCACTTTTAAAGTTCTGCTATGTGGCGCGGTATTATCCCGTATTGAC
GCCGGGCAAGAGCAACTCGGTCGCCGCATACACTATTCTCAGAATGACTTGGTTGAGTACTCACCAGTCA
CAGAAAAGCATCTTACGGATGGCATGACAGTAAGAGAATTATGCAGTGCTGCCATAACCATGAGTGATAA
CACTGCGGCCAACTTACTTCTGACAACGATCGGAGGACCGAAGGAGCTAACCGCTTTTTTGCACAACATG
GGGGATCATGTAACTCGCCTTGATCGTTGGGAACCGGAGCTGAATGAAGCCATACCAAACGACGAGCGTG
ACACCACGATGCCTGTAGCAATGGCAACAACGTTGCGCAAACTATTAACTGGCGAACTACTTACTCTAGC
TTCCCGGCAACAATTAATAGACTGGATGGAGGCGGATAAAGTTGCAGGACCACTTCTGCGCTCGGCCCTT
CCGGCTGGCTGGTTTATTGCTGATAAATCTGGAGCCGGTGAGCGTGGGTCTCGCGGTATCATTGCAGCAC
TGGGGCCAGATGGTAAGCCCTCCCGTATCGTAGTTATCTACACGACGGGGAGTCAGGCAACTATGGATGA
ACGAAATAGACAGATCGCTGAGATAGGTGCCTCACTGATTAAGCATTGGTAACTGTCAGACCAAGTTTAC
TCATATATACTTTAGATTGATTTAAAACTTCATTTTTAATTTAAAAGGATCTAGGTGAAGATCCTTTTTG
ATAATCTCATGACCAAAATCCCTTAACGTGAGTTTTCGTTCCACTGAGCGTCAGACCCCGTAGAAAAGAT
CAAAGGATCTTCTTGAGATCCTTTTTTTCTGCGCGTAATCTGCTGCTTGCAAACAAAAAAACCACCGCTA
CCAGCGGTGGTTTGTTTGCCGGATCAAGAGCTACCAACTCTTTTTCCGAAGGTAACTGGCTTCAGCAGAG
CGCAGATACCAAATACTGTCCTTCTAGTGTAGCCGTAGTTAGGCCACCACTTCAAGAACTCTGTAGCACC
GCCTACATACCTCGCTCTGCTAATCCTGTTACCAGTGGCTGCTGCCAGTGGCGATAAGTCGTGTCTTACC
GGGTTGGACTCAAGACGATAGTTACCGGATAAGGCGCAGCGGTCGGGCTGAACGGGGGGTTCGTGCACAC
AGCCCAGCTTGGAGCGAACGACCTACACCGAACTGAGATACCTACAGCGTGAGCTATGAGAAAGCGCCAC
GCTTCCCGAAGGGAGAAAGGCGGACAGGTATCCGGTAAGCGGCAGGGTCGGAACAGGAGAGCGCACGAGG
GAGCTTCCAGGGGGAAACGCCTGGTATCTTTATAGYCCTGTCGGGTTTCGCCRCCTCTGACTTGAGCGTC
GATTTTTGTGATGCTCGTCAGGGGGGCGGAGCCTATGGAAAAACGCCAGCAACGCGGCCTTTTTACGGTT
CCTGGCCTTTTGCTGGCCTTTTGCTCACATGTTCTTTCCTGCGTTATCCCCTGATTCTGTGGATAACCGT
ATTACCGCCTTTGAGTGAGCTGATACCGCTCGCCGCAGCCGAACGACCGAGCGCAGCGAGTCAGTGAGCG
AGGAAGCGGAAGAGCGCCTGATGCGGTATTTTCTCCTTACGCATCTGTGCGGTATTTCACVCCGCATATG
GTGCACTCTCAGTACAATCTGCTCTGATGCCGCATAGTTAAGCCAGTATACAC
