Features (pLannotate 1.2.2; 8 found; start..end, strand, type, name):
    695..835     -  misc_feature   bom: basis of mobility region from pBR322
    937..977     -  CDS            rop (fragment): Rop protein, which maintains plasmids at low copy number; rop
   1099..1977    -  CDS            araC: L-arabinose regulatory protein; araC
   2004..2288    +  promoter       araBAD promoter: araBAD; promoter of the L-arabinose operon of E. coli; the araC regulatory gene is transcribed in the opposite direction (Guzman et al., 1995)
   3611..3638    +  terminator     rrnB T2 terminator: transcription terminator T2 from the E. coli rrnB gene
   3657..3748    +  promoter       AmpR promoter: bla
   3749..4609    +  CDS            AmpR: β-lactamase; bla; confers resistance to ampicillin, carbenicillin, and related antibiotics
   4780..509     +  rep_origin     ori (across the origin): high-copy-number ColE1/pMB1/pBR322/pUC origin of replication
>Addgene plasmid #188824 | Portal_ZL19 | addgene full sequence | sequence record 372424 | Addgene NGS Result
ATCAAGAGCTACCAACTCTTTTTCCGAAGGTAACTGGCTTCAGCAGAGCGCAGATACCAAATACTGTCCT
TCTAGTGTAGCCGTAGTTAGGCCACCACTTCAAGAACTCTGTAGCACCGCCTACATACCTCGCTCTGCTA
ATCCTGTTACCAGTGGCTGCTGCCAGTGGCGATAAGTCGTGTCTTACCGGGTTGGACTCAAGACGATAGT
TACCGGATAAGGCGCAGCGGTCGGGCTGAACGGGGGGTTCGTGCACACAGCCCAGCTTGGAGCGAACGAC
CTACACCGAACTGAGATACCTACAGCGTGAGCTATGAGAAAGCGCCACGCTTCCCGAAGGGAGAAAGGCG
GACAGGTATCCGGTAAGCGGCAGGGTCGGAACAGGAGAGCGCACGAGGGAGCTTCCAGGGGGAAACGCCT
GGTATCTTTATAGTCCTGTCGGGTTTCGCCACCTCTGACTTGAGCGTCGATTTTTGTGATGCTCGTCAGG
GGGGCGGAGCCTATGGAAAAACGCCAGCAACGCGGCCTTTTTACGGTTCCTGGCCTTTTGCTGGCCTTTT
GCTCACATGTTCTTTCCTGCGTTATCCCCTGATTCTGTGGATAACCGTATTACCGCCTTTGAGTGAGCTG
ATACCGCTCGCCGCAGCCGAACGACCGAGCGCAGCGAGTCAGTGAGCGAGGAAGCGGAAGAGCGCCTGAT
GCGGTATTTTCTCCTTACGCATCTGTGCGGTATTTCACACCGCATATGGTGCACTCTCAGTACAATCTGC
TCTGATGCCGCATAGTTAAGCCAGTATACACTCCGCTATCGCTACGTGACTGGGTCATGGCTGCGCCCCG
ACACCCGCCAACACCCGCTGACGCGCCCTGACGGGCTTGTCTGCTCCCGGCATCCGCTTACAGACAAGCT
GTGACCGTCTCCGGGAGCTGCATGTGTCAGAGGTTTTCACCGTCATCACCGAAACGCGCGAGGCAGCAGA
TCAATTCGCGCGCGAAGGCGAAGCGGCATGCATAATGTGCCTGTCAAATGGACGAAGCAGGGATTCTGCA
AACCCTATGCTACTCCGTCAAGCCGTCAATTGTCTGATTCGTTACCAATTATGACAACTTGACGGCTACA
TCATTCACTTTTTCTTCACAACCGGCACGGAACTCGCTCGGGCTGGCCCCGGTGCATTTTTTAAATACCC
GCGAGAAATAGAGTTGATCGTCAAAACCAACATTGCGACCGACGGTGGCGATAGGCATCCGGGTGGTGCT
CAAAAGCAGCTTCGCCTGGCTGATACGTTGGTCCTCGCGCCAGCTTAAGACGCTAATCCCTAACTGCTGG
CGGAAAAGATGTGACAGACGCGACGGCGACAAGCAAACATGCTGTGCGACGCTGGCGATATCAAAATTGC
TGTCTGCCAGGTGATCGCTGATGTACTGACAAGCCTCGCGTACCCGATTATCCATCGGTGGATGGAGCGA
CTCGTTAATCGCTTCCATGCGCCGCAGTAACAATTGCTCAAGCAGATTTATCGCCAGCAGCTCCGAATAG
CGCCCTTCCCCTTGCCCGGCGTTAATGATTTGCCCAAACAGGTCGCTGAAATGCGGCTGGTGCGCTTCAT
CCGGGCGAAAGAACCCCGTATTGGCAAATATTGACGGCCAGTTAAGCCATTCATGCCAGTAGGCGCGCGG
ACGAAAGTAAACCCACTGGTGATACCATTCGCGAGCCTCCGGATGACGACCGTAGTGATGAATCTCTCCT
GGCGGGAACAGCAAAATATCACCCGGTCGGCAAACAAATTCTCGTCCCTGATTTTTCACCACCCCCTGAC
CGCGAATGGTGAGATTGAGAATATAACCTTTCATTCCCAGCGGTCGGTCGATAAAAAAATCGAGATAACC
GTTGGCCTCAATCGGCGTTAAACCCGCCACCAGATGGGCATTAAACGAGTATCCCGGCAGCAGGGGATCA
TTTTGCGCTTCAGCCATACTTTTCATACTCCCGCCATTCAGAGAAGAAACCAATTGTCCATATTGCATCA
GACATTGCCGTCACTGCGTCTTTTACTGGCTCTTCTCGCTAACCAAACCGGTAACCCCGCTTATTAAAAG
CATTCTGTAACAAAGCGGGACCAAAGCCATGACAAAAACGCGTAACAAAAGTGTCTATAATCACGGCAGA
AAAGTCCACATTGATTATTTGCACGGCGTCACACTTTGCTATGCCATAGCATTTTTATCCATAAGATTAG
CGGATCCTACCTGACGCTTTTTATCGCAACTCTCTACTGTTTCTCCATACCCGTTTTTTGGGCTAACAGG
AGGAATTAACCATGGTCAAGACAGACAGCTACGCCAATATCTTTCTCGGCGGTAGTGATGGTAGTGAGAT
TTACGGGAGCTTGCAGAACCAGGCTCCTACAATTCTGGCTTCGCTATATGCGGACAATGCTCTGGTGCGT
CGAATTATCGACACAATCCCGGAGACAGCATTGGCGGCAGGATTCCATATTGACGGCATTGATGACGAAC
CTGCATTCTGGTCGAGATGGGATGATTTGGAGATGACGCAGAATATCAACGATGCCTGGTCATGGGCCAG
ATTGTTCGGTGGGGCTGCTATTGTCGCTATCGTCAAGGACAATAGAGCATTAACAAGCCCCGCCAGGGAA
GGCGCTGAGCTTGAAACCGTTCGCGTTTACGACCGCACTCAAGTGAAAGTTCAGACTCGCGAGGAGAATC
CGCGCAACGCACGTTTTGGTAAGCCATTAACCTATCGCATCACAACTAATGAGAGCGATATGTTCTATGA
TGTTCATTACAGCCGCATTCATATCATCGATGGCGAGCGAATCCCTAACGTAATGCGTCGGCAAAATGAC
GGCTGGGGCCGTAGCGTTCTATCCAGTGACATTCTTGACTCAATCAAGGATTACACCAACTGTGAACGAC
TTGCTACGCAATTACTGAAACGTAAGCAGCAAGCGGTATGGAAAGCCAAAGGTCTGGCTGAACTGTGTGA
TGATAGCGAAGGATTTGGTGCAGCAAGATTACGCCTGGCCCAGGTTGACAACAATAGCGGTGTTGGTCAG
GCGATTGGCATTGACGCAGAATCTGAAGAGTACAGCGTTCTAAACTCTGATATTGGCGGCATCGACGCGT
TTCTGGATAAGAAGTTCGATAGAATCGTTGCTCTGAGCGGCATTCATGAAATCATCCTGAAGAACAAGAA
CGTTGGAGGGGTATCATCAAGCCAGAATACGGCACTGGAGACATTCCACAAGCTGGTTGACCGCAAGCGC
AATGCTGAGTTGCTCCCTATTCTTGAGTTCTTGATCCCGTTCATCGCGAACGCAGAAGAGTGGTCAGTTG
AGTTTAATCCGTTGGCTCAGGAATCAAGCAAGGATAAGGCCGAGATTCTTGAGAAGAACGCAAACAGCAT
TGCGGCACTAATTGCGGCAGGCGCTATGGATATCGACGAGGCTCGTGATACACTACGAACTATAGCCCCA
GAGGTTAAGATCAATGATGGTTCAGTAGAGACAAAGGTGACAATTAGTGAAACCAGTAACGACCCGTTGG
AAGTACCCACAGACAATTAATGCCAGGCATCAAATTAAGCAGAAGGCCATCCTGACGGATGGCCTTTTTG
CGTTTCTACAAACTCTTTTGTTTATTTTTCTAAATACATTCAAATATGTATCCGCTCATGAGACAATAAC
CCTGATAAATGCTTCAATAATATTGAAAAAGGAAGAGTATGAGTATTCAACATTTCCGTGTCGCCCTTAT
TCCCTTTTTTGCGGCATTTTGCCTTCCTGTTTTTGCTCACCCAGAAACGCTGGTGAAAGTAAAAGATGCT
GAAGATCAGTTGGGTGCACGAGTGGGTTACATCGAACTGGATCTCAACAGCGGTAAGATCCTTGAGAGTT
TTCGCCCCGAAGAACGTTTTCCAATGATGAGCACTTTTAAAGTTCTGCTATGTGGCGCGGTATTATCCCG
TGTTGACGCCGGGCAAGAGCAACTCGGTCGCCGCATACACTATTCTCAGAATGACTTGGTTGAGTACTCA
CCAGTCACAGAAAAGCATCTTACGGATGGCATGACAGTAAGAGAATTATGCAGTGCTGCCATAACCATGA
GTGATAACACTGCGGCCAACTTACTTCTGACAACGATCGGAGGACCGAAGGAGCTAACCGCTTTTTTGCA
CAACATGGGGGATCATGTAACTCGCCTTGATCGTTGGGAACCGGAGCTGAATGAAGCCATACCAAACGAC
GAGCGTGACACCACGATGCCTGTAGCAATGGCAACAACGTTGCGCAAACTATTAACTGGCGAACTACTTA
CTCTAGCTTCCCGGCAACAATTAATAGACTGGATGGAGGCGGATAAAGTTGCAGGACCACTTCTGCGCTC
GGCCCTTCCGGCTGGCTGGTTTATTGCTGATAAATCTGGAGCCGGTGAGCGTGGGTCTCGCGGTATCATT
GCAGCACTGGGGCCAGATGGTAAGCCCTCCCGTATCGTAGTTATCTACACGACGGGGAGTCAGGCAACTA
TGGATGAACGAAATAGACAGATCGCTGAGATAGGTGCCTCACTGATTAAGCATTGGTAACTGTCAGACCA
AGTTTACTCATATATACTTTAGATTGATTTAAAACTTCATTTTTAATTTAAAAGGATCTAGGTGAAGATC
CTTTTTGATAATCTCATGACCAAAATCCCTTAACGTGAGTTTTCGTTCCACTGAGCGTCAGACCCCGTAG
AAAAGATCAAAGGATCTTCTTGAGATCCTTTTTTTCTGCGCGTAATCTGCTGCTTGCAAACAAAAAAACC
ACCGCTACCAGCGGTGGTTTGTTTGCCGG
